Addgene plasmid #17832: pDL11
Depositing lab: Jay Keasling. Depositing organization: University of California, Berkeley. Publication: Marker and promoter effects on heterologous expression in Aspergillus nidulans. Lubertozzi D, Keasling JD. Appl Microbiol Biotechnol. 2006 Oct . 72(5):1014-23. 10.1007/s00253-006-0368-8 PubMed 16699756.
Backbone
  Vector backbone: pAST30
  Backbone size w/o insert (bp): 3088
  Vector type: Synthetic Biology ; Aspergillus nidulans expression
Growth in bacteria
  Bacterial resistance: Ampicillin, 100 μg/mL
  Growth temperature: 37°C
  Growth strain: DH5alpha
  Copy number: Unknown
Gene/Insert
  Gene/Insert name: alcA promoter, lacZ, argB, (alt names: alcohol dehydrogenase I promoter; β-galactosidase monomer; nutritional selection marker)
  Species: A. nidulans, E. coli
  Cloning method: Restriction Enzyme
  Sequencing primers: 5′ n/a; 3′ M13_reverse_primer
Resource information
  A portion of this plasmid was derived from a plasmid made by: Fungal Genetics Stock Center of University of Kansas
Terms and licenses: Academic/Nonprofit Terms; Industry Terms: Not Available to Industry
How to cite: pDL11 was a gift from Jay Keasling (Addgene plasmid # 17832 ; http://n2t.net/addgene:17832 ; RRID:Addgene_17832)
