[The description below was written by a language model from this plasmid's Addgene catalogue record.]
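Description:
pDL11 is an Aspergillus nidulans expression plasmid built on the pAST30 backbone (about 3.1 kb without the insert) and classed as a synthetic biology vector. It is maintained in E. coli under ampicillin selection. The record does not name the bacterial origin of replication and lists the copy number as unknown. No feature table is provided, so the arrangement and orientation of the parts, any terminator, and the total plasmid size cannot be stated.

The payload combines three elements from two species. The alcA promoter is the regulatory region of the A. nidulans alcohol dehydrogenase I gene, a widely used inducible fungal promoter that is generally switched on by alcohols and related inducers and repressed by glucose. lacZ from E. coli encodes the β-galactosidase monomer and presumably serves as an easily assayed reporter of expression from the alcA promoter, although the record does not explicitly describe how they are linked. argB is the A. nidulans nutritional selection marker: it complements arginine auxotrophy, so transformants of an argB-deficient host can be selected without added arginine. The insert was assembled by restriction enzyme cloning, and part of the plasmid derives from material obtained from a fungal genetics stock centre.

The associated study concerns how the choice of selection marker and promoter affects heterologous expression in A. nidulans. This suggests that pDL11 is one member of a comparison set, representing the alcA promoter and argB marker combination with β-galactosidase activity as the readout. The record does not state whether the plasmid integrates into the genome or replicates autonomously in the fungus.
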