>Addgene plasmid #17832 | pDL11 | addgene partial sequence | sequence record 23754 | LacZ-R 5'-GACAGTATCGGCCTCAGGAA-3'
CACNCGCTTCGGCCCGCTTCTGGTGCCGGAAACCAGGCAAAGCGCCATTCGCCATTCAGGCTGCGCAACT
GTTGGGAAGGGCGATCGGTGCGGGCCTCTTCGCTATTACGCCAGCTGGCGAAAGGGGGATGTGCTGCAAG
GCGATTAAGTTGGGTAACGCCAGGGTTTTCCCAGTCACGACGTTGTAAAACGACCATGGTGAGGCGAGGT
GATAGGATTGGAAGAGTTCTAATTAACTGAGTAGAGAACTGTTGATTGTTGGTTGATGATGTTGGTGAGA
CTGAGAACCTTGGGGGTCTTTATATAGATGTTCAGCTATGCGGGGATGCGATCCTGGGGTAGGAGAGCAC
GTACGGGGCCCCGCTCGTTTGTGGCTCTCCGTGCGGACATCCCGTGCGGACAGTACCAGAAAGTGCTCCG
TCTCTGCTCTATACGGCTCTATACGCGTACCTCTTGAACGGTGCGTGGAGAGGAGTGGTGTGTCAATTTC
CGCCCCGCCCTCGTGCGGTTCCGCATGCATCCAATCCTAGGTCGGAACTATCCCGAGCTGCGGATGCCGA
TGCGGACGGACAAGTGGGAACTATCACAATCAGCTTTTCAGAATTCGAGCTCGGTACCCGGGGACNCCNC
TGCCTNNNCCATTGCNAAACCTCAGAAAATGTGCTGGATAGAGGTCAAGAGTATGGAATGAGGAGATCNA
GGTTGGGTGTAGCGNCTGNNTCTCTTGGCAGAACCCCCCCTCNGAACTGNAANCCCGGGGNTANNCCTTC
TCATTNCCNATTCAAACCTNATATTANGACNAAANTGCATAATATGAANGTA
